>Addgene plasmid #104339 | pCB410 (His-Ub-Ate1-4 1A7B) | addgene full sequence | sequence record 200252 | Addgene NGS Result
GTTTGCGTATTGGGCGCCAGGGTGGTTTTTCTTTTCACCAGTGAGACGGGCAACAGCTGATTGCCCTTCA
CCGCCTGGCCCTGAGAGAGTTGCAGCAAGCGGTCCACGCTGGTTTGCCCCAGCAGGCGAAAATCCTGTTT
GATGGTGGTTAACGGCGGGATATAACATGAGCTGTCTTCGGTATCGTCGTATCCCACTACCGAGATATCC
GCACCAACGCGCAGCCCGGACTCGGTAATGGCGCGCATTGCGCCCAGCGCCATCTGATCGTTGGCAACCA
GCATCGCAGTGGGAACGATGCCCTCATTCAGCATTTGCATGGTTTGTTGAAAACCGGACATGGCACTCCA
GTCGCCTTCCCGTTCCGCTATCGGCTGAATTTGATTGCGAGTGAGATATTTATGCCAGCCAGCCAGACGC
AGACGCGCCGAGACAGAACTTAATGGGCCCGCTAACAGCGCGATTTGCTGGTGACCCAATGCGACCAGAT
GCTCCACGCCCAGTCGCGTACCGTCTTCATGGGAGAAAATAATACTGTTGATGGGTGTCTGGTCAGAGAC
ATCAAGAAATAACGCCGGAACATTAGTGCAGGCAGCTTCCACAGCAATGGCATCCTGGTCATCCAGCGGA
TAGTTAATGATCAGCCCACTGACGCGTTGCGCGAGAAGATTGTGCACCGCCGCTTTACAGGCTTCGACGC
CGCTTCGTTCTACCATCGACACCACCACGCTGGCACCCAGTTGATCGGCGCGAGATTTAATCGCCGCGAC
AATTTGCGACGGCGCGTGCAGGGCCAGACTGGAGGTGGCAACGCCAATCAGCAACGACTGTTTGCCCGCC
AGTTGTTGTGCCACGCGGTTGGGAATGTAATTCAGCTCCGCCATCGCCGCTTCCACTTTTTCCCGCGTTT
TCGCAGAAACGTGGCTGGCCTGGTTCACCACGCGGGAAACGGTCTGATAAGAGACACCGGCATACTCTGC
GACATCGTATAACGTTACTGGTTTCACATTCACCACCCTGAATTGACTCTCTTCCGGGCGCTATCATGCC
ATACCGCGAAAGGTTTTGCGCCATTCGATGGTGTCCGGGATCTCGACGCTCTCCCTTATGCGACTCCTGC
ATTAGGAAGCAGCCCAGTAGTAGGTTGAGGCCGTTGAGCACCGCCGCCGCAAGGAATGGTGCATGCAAGG
AGATGGCGCCCAACAGTCCCCCGGCCACGGGGCCTGCCACCATACCCACGCCGAAACAAGCGCTCATGAG
CCCGAAGTGGCGAGCCCGATCTTCCCCATCGGTGATGTCGGCGATATAGGCGCCAGCAACCGCACCTGTG
GCGCCGGTGATGCCGGCCACGATGCGTCCGGCGTAGAGGATCGAGATCTCGATCCCGCGAAATTAATACG
ACTCACTATAGGGGAATTGTGAGCGGATAACAATTCCCCTCTAGAAATAATTTTGTTTAACTTTAAGAAG
GAGATATACCATGGGATCTTCTCACCACCACCACCATCATCATCATCATCACAGCAGCGGCCTGGTGCCG
CGCGGCAGCCATATGCAGATCTTTGTGAAGACCCTCACTGGCAAAACCATCACCCTTGAGGTCGAGCCCA
GTGACACCATTGAGAATGTCAAAGCCAAAATTCAAGACAAGGAGGGTATCCCACCTGACCAGCAGCGTCT
GATATTTGCCGGCAAACAGCTGGAGGATGGCCGCACTCTCTCAGACTACAACATCCAGAAAGAGTCCACC
CTGCACCTGGTGTTGCGCCTCCGCGGTGGTATGGCCTCGGTGGTGGAATACAAGGGCCTGAAGGCCGGCT
ACTACTGCGGCTACTGCGAGTCCAGGGAGGGCAAGACGTCGTGTGGCATGTGGGCACATTCCATGACAGT
GCAGGATTATCAGGATCTTATAGACCGAGGATGGAGAAGAAGTGGGAAATATGTGTACAAACCTGTCATG
GATCAAACATGCTGTCCTCAGTATACAATAAGGTGTCATCCTTTACAGTTTCAGCCATCAAAATCTCACA
AGAAAGTTTTGAAAAAAATGCTGAAATTTCTGGCTAAAGGAGAGATCTCGAAAGGCAATTGTGAGGATGA
GCCCATGGATTCTACAGTGGAGGATGCTGTTGACGGTGACTTTGCATTAATTAACAAGCTGGATATAAAG
TGTGATCTCAAAACACTCAGTGACCTCAAAGGAAGCATAGAGAGTGAAGAGAAGGAGAAAGAAAAGAGTA
TAAAGAAAGAAGGGTCTAAAGAATTCATTCATCCACAATCTATAGAGGAGAAGTTGGGCTCTGGTGAACC
ATCACATCCAATCAAAGTTCATATTGGTCCTAAGCCAGGCAAAGGGGCTGACTTGAGTAAGCCTCCATGT
CGGAAAGCAAGGGAAATGAGGAAAGAAAGGCAAAGATTAAAACGGATGCAGCAGGCCTCAGCTGCAGCCT
CGGAGGCTCAAGGTCAGCCAGTCTGTTTGTTACCAAAGGCTAAATCCAACCAGCCCAAGTCACTGGAAGA
TTTGATTTTTCAATCTTTACCAGAAAATGCATCGCACAAGTTAGAGGTGAGGCTAGTACCTGCCTCCTTT
GAGGACCCAGAGTTCAACTCATCCTTCAACCAGTCCTTTTCTTTATATACCAAGTATCAAGTGGCTATAC
ACCAGGAAGCACCTGAAATATGTGAAAAGTCTGAGTTTACAAGATTCCTTTGCAGCTCACCATTGGAGGC
AGAGCACCCTGCTGATGGACCAGAATGTGGTTATGGCTCCTTTCACCAGCAGTACTGGCTCGATGGGAAG
ATCATTGCTGTGGGGGTGTTAGACATTCTCCCGTACTGTGTGTCTTCTGTGTATCTCTACTACGATCCTG
ATTATTCATTTCTGTCTTTGGGTGTCTATTCAGCATTAAGAGAAATTGCTTTTACTAGACAACTGCATGA
GAAAACATCGCAACTCAGCTATTATTATATGGGTTTCTACATTCATTCCTGTCCCAAGATGAGATACAAG
GGTCAATATAGACCTTCTGATTTGCTGTGTCCTGAGACGTATGTCTGGGTGCCCATTGAGCAGTGCCTGC
CTTCCCTGGACAACTCCAAGTACTGCCGTTTCAACCAGGACCCCGAAGCAGAGGATGAAGGACGCAGTAA
GGAACTTGACCGACTAAGGGTGTTTCACAGACGATCTGCCATGCCTTACGGTGTTTATAAGAATCACCAA
GAAGACCCAAGTGAGGAGGCTGGTGTGCTGGAGTATGCAAACCTCGTAGGACAGAAGTGCTCGGAGAGGA
TGCTGCTGTTCAGACACTGAGGATCCAAGCTTAGATCCGGCTGCTAACAAAGCCCGAAAGGAAGCTGAGT
TGGCTGCTGCCACCGCTGAGCAATAACTAGCATAACCCCTTGGGGCCTCTAAACGGGTCTTGAGGGGTTT
TTTGCTGAAAGGAGGAACTATATCCGGATATCCCGCAAGAGGCCCGGCAGTACCGGCATAACCAAGCCTA
TGCCTACAGCATCCAGGGTGACGGTGCCGAGGATGACGATGAGCGCATTGTTAGATTTCATACACGGTGC
CTGACTGCGTTAGCAATTTAACTGTGATAAACTACCGCATTAAAGCTAATTCTTGAAGACGAAAGGGCCT
CGTGATACGCCTATTTTTATAGGTTAATGTCATGATAATAATGGTTTCTTAGACGTCAGGTGGCACTTTT
CGGGGAAATGTGCGCGGAACCCCTATTTGTTTATTTTTCTAAATACATTCAAATATGTATCCGCTCATGA
GACAATAACCCTGATAAATGCTTCAATAATATTGAAAAAGGAAGAGTATGAGTATTCAACATTTCCGTGT
CGCCCTTATTCCCTTTTTTGCGGCATTTTGCCTTCCTGTTTTTGCTCACCCAGAAACGCTGGTGAAAGTA
AAAGATGCTGAAGATCAGTTGGGTGCACGAGTGGGTTACATCGAACTGGATCTCAACAGCGGTAAGATCC
TTGAGAGTTTTCGCCCCGAAGAACGTTTTCCAATGATGAGCACTTTTAAAGTTCTGCTATGTGGCGCGGT
ATTATCCCGTGTTGACGCCGGGCAAGAGCAACTCGGTCGCCGCATACACTATTCTCAGAATGACTTGGTT
GAGTACTCACCAGTCACAGAAAAGCATCTTACGGATGGCATGACAGTAAGAGAATTATGCAGTGCTGCCA
TAACCATGAGTGATAACACTGCGGCCAACTTACTTCTGACAACGATCGGAGGACCGAAGGAGCTAACCGC
TTTTTTGCACAACATGGGGGATCATGTAACTCGCCTTGATCGTTGGGAACCGGAGCTGAATGAAGCCATA
CCAAACGACGAGCGTGACACCACGATGCCTGCAGCAATGGCAACAACGTTGCGCAAACTATTAACTGGCG
AACTACTTACTCTAGCTTCCCGGCAACAATTAATAGACTGGATGGAGGCGGATAAAGTTGCAGGACCACT
TCTGCGCTCGGCCCTTCCGGCTGGCTGGTTTATTGCTGATAAATCTGGAGCCGGTGAGCGTGGGTCTCGC
GGTATCATTGCAGCACTGGGGCCAGATGGTAAGCCCTCCCGTATCGTAGTTATCTACACGACGGGGAGTC
AGGCAACTATGGATGAACGAAATAGACAGATCGCTGAGATAGGTGCCTCACTGATTAAGCATTGGTAACT
GTCAGACCAAGTTTACTCATATATACTTTAGATTGATTTAAAACTTCATTTTTAATTTAAAAGGATCTAG
GTGAAGATCCTTTTTGATAATCTCATGACCAAAATCCCTTAACGTGAGTTTTCGTTCCACTGAGCGTCAG
ACCCCGTAGAAAAGATCAAAGGATCTTCTTGAGATCCTTTTTTTCTGCGCGTAATCTGCTGCTTGCAAAC
AAAAAAACCACCGCTACCAGCGGTGGTTTGTTTGCCGGATCAAGAGCTACCAACTCTTTTTCCGAAGGTA
ACTGGCTTCAGCAGAGCGCAGATACCAAATACTGTCCTTCTAGTGTAGCCGTAGTTAGGCCACCACTTCA
AGAACTCTGTAGCACCGCCTACATACCTCGCTCTGCTAATCCTGTTACCAGTGGCTGCTGCCAGTGGCGA
TAAGTCGTGTCTTACCGGGTTGGACTCAAGACGATAGTTACCGGATAAGGCGCAGCGGTCGGGCTGAACG
GGGGGTTCGTGCACACAGCCCAGCTTGGAGCGAACGACCTACACCGAACTGAGATACCTACAGCGTGAGC
TATGAGAAAGCGCCACGCTTCCCGAAGGGAGAAAGGCGGACAGGTATCCGGTAAGCGGCAGGGTCGGAAC
AGGAGAGCGCACGAGGGAGCTTCCAGGGGGAAACGCCTGGTATCTTTATAGTCCTGTCGGGTTTCGCCAC
CTCTGACTTGAGCGTCGATTTTTGTGATGCTCGTCAGGGGGGCGGAGCCTATGGAAAAACGCCAGCAACG
CGGCCTTTTTACGGTTCCTGGCCTTTTGCTGGCCTTTTGCTCACATGTTCTTTCCTGCGTTATCCCCTGA
TTCTGTGGATAACCGTATTACCGCCTTTGAGTGAGCTGATACCGCTCGCCGCAGCCGAACGACCGAGCGC
AGCGAGTCAGTGAGCGAGGAAGCGGAAGAGCGCCTGATGCGGTATTTTCTCCTTACGCATCTGTGCGGTA
TTTCACACCGCAATGGTGCACTCTCAGTACAATCTGCTCTGATGCCGCATAGTTAAGCCAGTATACACTC
CGCTATCGCTACGTGACTGGGTCATGGCTGCGCCCCGACACCCGCCAACACCCGCTGACGCGCCCTGACG
GGCTTGTCTGCTCCCGGCATCCGCTTACAGACAAGCTGTGACCGTCTCCGGGAGCTGCATGTGTCAGAGG
TTTTCACCGTCATCACCGAAACGCGCGAGGCAGCTGCGGTAAAGCTCATCAGCGTGGTCGTGAAGCGATT
CACAGATGTCTGCCTGTTCATCCGCGTCCAGCTCGTTGAGTTTCTCCAGAAGCGTTAATGTCTGGCTTCT
GATAAAGCGGGCCATGTTAAGGGCGGTTTTTTCCTGTTTGGTCACTGATGCCTCCGTGTAAGGGGGATTT
CTGTTCATGGGGGTAATGATACCGATGAAACGAGAGAGGATGCTCACGATACGGGTTACTGATGATGAAC
ATGCCCGGTTACTGGAACGTTGTGAGGGTAAACAACTGGCGGTATGGATGCGGCGGGACCAGAGAAAAAT
CACTCAGGGTCAATGCCAGCGCTTCGTTAATACAGATGTAGGTGTTCCACAGGGTAGCCAGCAGCATCCT
GCGATGCAGATCCGGAACATAATGGTGCAGGGCGCTGACTTCCGCGTTTCCAGACTTTACGAAACACGGA
AACCGAAGACCATTCATGTTGTTGCTCAGGTCGCAGACGTTTTGCAGCAGCAGTCGCTTCACGTTCGCTC
GCGTATCGGTGATTCATTCTGCTAACCAGTAAGGCAACCCCGCCAGCCTAGCCGGGTCCTCAACGACAGG
AGCACGATCATGCGCACCCGTGGCCAGGACCCAACGCTGCCCGAGATGCGCCGCGTGCGGCTGCTGGAGA
TGGCGGACGCGATGGATATGTTCTGCCAAGGGTTGGTTTGCGCATTCACAGTTCTCCGCAAGAATTGATT
GGCTCCAATTCTTGGAGTGGTGAATCCGTTAGCGAGGTGCCGCCGGCTTCCATTCAGGTCGAGGTGGCCC
GGCTCCATGCACCGCGACGCAACGCGGGGAGGCAGACAAGGTATAGGGCGGCGCCTACAATCCATGCCAA
CCCGTTCCATGTGCTCGCCGAGGCGGCATAAATCGCCGTGACGATCAGCGGTCCAATGATCGAAGTTAGG
CTGGTAAGAGCCGCGAGCGATCCTTGAAGCTGTCCCTGATGGTCGTCATCTACCTGCCTGGACAGCATGG
CCTGCAACGCGGGCATCCCGATGCCGCCGGAAGCGAGAAGAATCATAATGGGGAAGGCCATCCAGCCTCG
CGTCGCGAACGCCAGCAAGACGTAGCCCAGCGCGTCGGCCGCCATGCCGGCGATAATGGCCTGCTTCTCG
CCGAAACGTTTGGTGGCGGGACCAGTGACGAAGGCTTGAGCGAGGGCGTGCAAGATTCCGAATACCGCAA
GCGACAGGCCGATCATCGTCGCGCTCCAGCGAAAGCGGTCCTCGCCGAAAATGACCCAGAGCGCTGCCGG
CACCTGTCCTACGAGTTGCATGATAAAGAAGACAGTCATAAGTGCGGCGACGATAGTCATGCCCCGCGCC
CACCGGAAGGAGCTGACTGGGTTGAAGGCTCTCAAGGGCATCGGTCGAGATCCCGGTGCCTAATGAGTGA
GCTAACTTACATTAATTGCGTTGCGCTCACTGCCCGCTTTCCAGTCGGGAAACCTGTCGTGCCAGCTGCA
TTAATGAATCGGCCAACGCGCGGGGAGAGGCG
Features (pLannotate 1.2.2; 21 found; start..end, strand, type, name):
   1008..1085    -  promoter       lacI promoter: lacI
   1093..1372    -  CDS            TcR (fragment): tetracycline efflux protein; tet; confers resistance to tetracycline
   1394..1412    +  promoter       T7 promoter: promoter for bacteriophage T7 RNA polymerase
   1413..1437    +  protein_bind   lac operator: The lac repressor binds to the lac operator to inhibit transcription in E. coli. This inhibition can be relieved by adding lactose or isopropyl-β-D-thiogalactopyranoside (IPTG). lac repressor encoded by lacI
   1452..1474    +  RBS            RBS: efficient ribosome binding site from bacteriophage T7 gene 10 (Olins and Rangwala, 1989)
   1505..1521    +  CDS            capTEV™ (fragment): composite tag for in vivo biotinylation, TEV protease cleavage, and 6xHis tagging
   1532..1549    +  CDS            thrombin site: thrombin recognition and cleavage site
   1553..1780    +  CDS            UBIQ_CERCA: Experimental evidence at protein level: Swiss-Prot protein existence level 1. Ubiquitin exists either covalently attached to another protein, or free (unanchored). When covalently bound, it is conjugated to target proteins via an isopeptide bond either as a monomer (monoubiquitin), a polymer linked via different Lys residues of the ubiquitin (polyubiquitin chains) or a linear polymer linked via the initiator Met of the ubiquitin (linear polyubiquitin chains). Polyubiquitin chains, when attached to a target protein, have different functions depending on the Lys residue of the ubiquitin that is
   1787..3307    +  CDS            Ate1: ATE1_MOUSE - Experimental evidence at protein level: Swiss-Prot protein existence level 1. Involved in the post-translational conjugation of arginine to the N-terminal aspartate or glutamate of a protein. This arginylation is required for degradation of the protein via the ubiquitin pathway. Does not arginylate cysteine residues. From Mus musculus (Mouse).
   3330..3379    +  CDS            SET1 (fragment): solubility-enhancement tag derived from T7 phage gene 10B
   3387..3434    +  terminator     T7 terminator: transcription terminator for bacteriophage T7 RNA polymerase
   3457..3561    -  CDS            TcR (fragment): tetracycline efflux protein; tet; confers resistance to tetracycline
   3723..3827    +  promoter       AmpR promoter: bla
   3828..4688    +  CDS            AmpR: β-lactamase; bla; confers resistance to ampicillin, carbenicillin, and related antibiotics
   4859..5447    +  rep_origin     ori: high-copy-number ColE1/pMB1/pBR322/pUC origin of replication
   5633..5772    -  misc_feature   bom: basis of mobility region from pBR322
   5874..6065    -  CDS            rop: Rop protein, which maintains plasmids at low copy number; rop
   6082..6462    +  CDS            YPB1_ECOLX: Protein predicted: Swiss-Prot protein existence level 4. From Escherichia coli.
   6704..7328    -  CDS            TcR (fragment): tetracycline efflux protein; tet; confers resistance to tetracycline
   7343..7364    -  protein_bind   CAP binding site: CAP binding activates transcription in the presence of cAMP. E. coli catabolite activator protein
   7377..1007    -  CDS            lacI (across the origin): lac repressor; lacI; The lac repressor binds to the lac operator to inhibit transcription in E. coli. This inhibition can be relieved by adding lactose or isopropyl-β-D-thiogalactopyranoside (IPTG).
