[The description below was written by a language model from this plasmid's Addgene catalogue record and pLannotate feature annotations shown in this document.]
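Description:
pCB410 (His-Ub-Ate1-4 1A7B) is a 7,452-nt bacterial expression plasmid built on the pH10UE backbone, a pET-style vector for producing recombinant proteins in E. coli as cleavable histidine-tagged ubiquitin fusions. It is maintained through a ColE1/pBR322-type origin and selected with ampicillin via the bla gene. The annotation also shows the pBR322 bom region, the rop gene and several non-functional tetracycline-resistance fragments, which are remnants of the pBR322 lineage. The catalogue lists the plasmid as high copy, although rop is normally associated with reduced copy number.

The expression cassette is driven by a T7 promoter followed by a lac operator and the phage T7 gene 10 ribosome binding site, and it ends at a T7 terminator. The plasmid carries its own lacI gene and promoter, so transcription is repressed until induction with IPTG in a host that supplies T7 RNA polymerase. The open reading frame begins with a histidine tag (listed as 6xHis in the catalogue), followed by an annotated thrombin site, a ubiquitin moiety, and then mouse Ate1, the arginyltransferase that conjugates arginine to N-terminal aspartate or glutamate residues of proteins, marking them for ubiquitin-dependent degradation. The construct name designates the Ate1-4 1A7B splice form, and repository sequencing identified the insert as Ate1 isoform 2.

In ubiquitin fusion systems of this kind, the tag allows metal-affinity purification, and a deubiquitylating enzyme can then remove His-ubiquitin precisely at its C-terminus, releasing the partner protein. The stated purpose is simply expression of His-tagged Ate1. The cloning sites used are not recorded.
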