Addgene plasmid #104339: pCB410 (His-Ub-Ate1-4 1A7B)
Purpose: Express His Tag Ate1-4 1A7B
Depositing lab: Alexander Varshavsky. Depositing organization: California Institute of Technology.
Backbone
  Vector backbone: pH10UE
  Vector type: Bacterial Expression
Growth in bacteria
  Bacterial resistance: Ampicillin, 100 μg/mL
  Growth temperature: 37°C
  Growth strain: DH5alpha
  Copy number: High Copy
Gene/Insert
  Gene/Insert name: ATE1
  Species: M. musculus (mouse)
  Entrez Gene: Ate1 (a.k.a. AI225793, AW547406)
  Tag / fusion protein: 6xHis-Ub (N terminal on backbone)
  Cloning method: Restriction Enzyme; 5′ cloning site unknown (unknown if destroyed); 3′ cloning site unknown (unknown if destroyed)
  Sequencing primers: 5′ T7
Terms and licenses: Academic/Nonprofit Terms; Industry Terms: Not Available to Industry
Depositor comments: Addgene NGS found plasmid contains Ate1 isoform 2 [NM_001271343.1].
How to cite: pCB410 (His-Ub-Ate1-4 1A7B) was a gift from Alexander Varshavsky (Addgene plasmid # 104339 ; http://n2t.net/addgene:104339 ; RRID:Addgene_104339)
